>Addgene plasmid #69108 | MBP-ch-TOG-His6 | depositor full sequence | sequence record 122253 | -
CCGACACCATCGAATGGTGCAAAACCTTTCGCGGTATGGCATGATAGCGCCCGGAAGAGAGTCAATTCAG
GGTGGTGAATGTGAAACCAGTAACGTTATACGATGTCGCAGAGTATGCCGGTGTCTCTTATCAGACCGTT
TCCCGCGTGGTGAACCAGGCCAGCCACGTTTCTGCGAAAACGCGGGAAAAAGTGGAAGCGGCGATGGCGG
AGCTGAATTACATTCCCAACCGCGTGGCACAACAACTGGCGGGCAAACAGTCGTTGCTGATTGGCGTTGC
CACCTCCAGTCTGGCCCTGCACGCGCCGTCGCAAATTGTCGCGGCGATTAAATCTCGCGCCGATCAACTG
GGTGCCAGCGTGGTGGTGTCGATGGTAGAACGAAGCGGCGTCGAAGCCTGTAAAGCGGCGGTGCACAATC
TTCTCGCGCAACGCGTCAGTGGGCTGATCATTAACTATCCGCTGGATGACCAGGATGCCATTGCTGTGGA
AGCTGCCTGCACTAATGTTCCGGCGTTATTTCTTGATGTCTCTGACCAGACACCCATCAACAGTATTATT
TTCTCCCATGAAGACGGTACGCGACTGGGCGTGGAGCATCTGGTCGCATTGGGTCACCAGCAAATCGCGC
TGTTAGCGGGCCCATTAAGTTCTGTCTCGGCGCGTCTGCGTCTGGCTGGCTGGCATAAATATCTCACTCG
CAATCAAATTCAGCCGATAGCGGAACGGGAAGGCGACTGGAGTGCCATGTCCGGTTTTCAACAAACCATG
CAAATGCTGAATGAGGGCATCGTTCCCACTGCGATGCTGGTTGCCAACGATCAGATGGCGCTGGGCGCAA
TGCGCGCCATTACCGAGTCCGGGCTGCGCGTTGGTGCGGATATCTCGGTAGTGGGATACGACGATACCGA
AGACAGCTCATGTTATATCCCGCCGTTAACCACCATCAAACAGGATTTTCGCCTGCTGGGGCAAACCAGC
GTGGACCGCTTGCTGCAACTCTCTCAGGGCCAGGCGGTGAAGGGCAATCAGCTGTTGCCCGTCTCACTGG
TGAAAAGAAAAACCACCCTGGCGCCCAATACGCAAACCGCCTCTCCCCGCGCGTTGGCCGATTCATTAAT
GCAGCTGGCACGACAGGTTTCCCGACTGGAAAGCGGGCAGTGAGCGCAACGCAATTAATGTAAGTTAGCT
CACTCATTAGGCACAATTCTCATGTTTGACAGCTTATCATCGACTGCACGGTGCACCAATGCTTCTGGCG
TCAGGCAGCCATCGGAAGCTGTGGTATGGCTGTGCAGGTCGTAAATCACTGCATAATTCGTGTCGCTCAA
GGCGCACTCCCGTTCTGGATAATGTTTTTTGCGCCGACATCATAACGGTTCTGGCAAATATTCTGAAATG
AGCTGTTGACAATTAATCATCGGCTCGTATAATGTGTGGAATTGTGAGCGGATAACAATTTCACACAGGA
AACAGCCAGTCCGTTTAGGTGTTTTCACGAGCACTTCACCAACAAGGACCATAGCATATGAAAATCGAAG
AAGGTAAACTGGTAATCTGGATTAACGGCGATAAAGGCTATAACGGTCTCGCTGAAGTCGGTAAGAAATT
CGAGAAAGATACCGGAATTAAAGTCACCGTTGAGCATCCGGATAAACTGGAAGAGAAATTCCCACAGGTT
GCGGCAACTGGCGATGGCCCTGACATTATCTTCTGGGCACACGACCGCTTTGGTGGCTACGCTCAATCTG
GCCTGTTGGCTGAAATCACCCCGGACAAAGCGTTCCAGGACAAGCTGTATCCGTTTACCTGGGATGCCGT
ACGTTACAACGGCAAGCTGATTGCTTACCCGATCGCTGTTGAAGCGTTATCGCTGATTTATAACAAAGAT
CTGCTGCCGAACCCGCCAAAAACCTGGGAAGAGATCCCGGCGCTGGATAAAGAACTGAAAGCGAAAGGTA
AGAGCGCGCTGATGTTCAACCTGCAAGAACCGTACTTCACCTGGCCGCTGATTGCTGCTGACGGGGGTTA
TGCGTTCAAGTATGAAAACGGCAAGTACGACATTAAAGACGTGGGCGTGGATAACGCTGGCGCGAAAGCG
GGTCTGACCTTCCTGGTTGACCTGATTAAAAACAAACACATGAATGCAGACACCGATTACTCCATCGCAG
AAGCTGCCTTTAATAAAGGCGAAACAGCGATGACCATCAACGGCCCGTGGGCATGGTCCAACATCGACAC
CAGCAAAGTGAATTATGGTGTAACGGTACTGCCGACCTTCAAGGGTCAACCATCCAAACCGTTCGTTGGC
GTGCTGAGCGCAGGTATTAACGCCGCCAGTCCGAACAAAGAGCTGGCAAAAGAGTTCCTCGAAAACTATC
TGCTGACTGATGAAGGTCTGGAAGCGGTTAATAAAGACAAACCGCTGGGTGCCGTAGCGCTGAAGTCTTA
CGAGGAAGAGTTGGCGAAAGATCCACGTATTGCCGCCACTATGGAAAACGCCCAGAAAGGTGAAATCATG
CCGAACATCCCGCAGATGTCCGCTTTCTGGTATGCCGTGCGTACTGCGGTGATCAACGCCGCCAGCGGTC
GTCAGACTGTCGATGAAGCCCTGAAAGACGCGCAGACTAATTCGAGCTCGAACAACAACAACAATAACAA
TAACAACAACCTCGGGCTGGAAGTTCTGTTCCAGGGGCCCGAATTCGGGATCCTAATGGGAGATGACAGT
GAGTGGTTGAAACTGCCAGTTGATCAGAAATGTGAACACAAGCTGTGGAAAGCAAGGTTAAGTGGGTATG
AAGAGGCCCTGAAGATCTTCCAGAAAATAAAGGATGAAAAGAGCCCAGAGTGGTCCAAATTTTTAGGATT
GATCAAAAAATTTGTCACTGATTCCAATGCAGTGGTTCAATTGAAAGGATTAGAAGCTGCACTTGTTTAT
GTTGAAAATGCCCATGTAGCAGGAAAAACCACAGGAGAAGTTGTGTCAGGTGTTGTAAGTAAGGTGTTCA
ATCAACCTAAAGCTAAAGCCAAGGAGCTGGGCATAGAGATCTGTCTTATGTACATAGAGATTGAGAAAGG
AGAGGCTGTTCAAGAAGAGCTCCTGAAAGGCTTGGACAATAAGAATCCCAAGATCATAGTGGCCTGTATA
GAGACACTGAGGAAAGCCTTAAGTGAATTTGGTTCCAAAATCATCTTGCTTAAGCCAATTATCAAAGTGT
TGCCAAAACTCTTTGAGTCTCGAGAGAAGGCTGTTCGAGATGAAGCCAAACTAATTGCTGTGGAGATTTA
CAGATGGATTCGGGATGCTCTGAGACCCCCATTACAAAATATAAACTCTGTTCAGTTGAAAGAACTAGAA
GAAGAATGGGTCAAACTGCCAACAAGTGCTCCTAGACCTACTCGATTTCTTCGTTCCCAACAAGAACTAG
AAGCTAAATTGGAACAACAACAGTCTGCTGGTGGAGATGCTGAAGGAGGTGGTGATGATGGTGATGAGGT
GCCACAAATAGATGCTTATGAGCTTTTAGAAGCTGTAGAAATCCTTTCCAAACTTCCCAAAGACTTTTAT
GACAAAATTGAGGCAAAAAAATGGCAAGAGAGAAAAGAGGCCCTGGAGTCTGTAGAAGTACTAATAAAAA
ACCCCAAACTGGAAGCTGGCGATTATGCAGATTTAGTAAAAGCATTAAAGAAGGTTGTTGGAAAGGACAC
CAATGTCATGTTGGTGGCTTTGGCAGCAAAATGTCTTACTGGCCTGGCTGTTGGGCTAAGGAAGAAATTT
GGACAATATGCAGGACATGTTGTGCCAACCATCTTGGAGAAATTCAAAGAGAAGAAACCTCAAGTGGTAC
AAGCCCTGCAGGAGGCAATTGATGCAATCTTCCTTACTACCACACTACAGAACATCAGTGAGGATGTTTT
AGCAGTAATGGATAATAAAAATCCAACCATCAAGCAGCAGACATCTCTTTTTATTGCAAGAAGTTTCCGC
CACTGCACTGCTTCTACCCTGCCAAAGAGCTTGCTAAAGCCCTTTTGTGCTGCACTACTTAAGCACATCA
ATGATTCTGCTCCTGAAGTCAGAGATGCCGCATTTGAAGCATTGGGTACTGCTTTGAAGGTGGTTGGCGA
GAAAGCAGTAAACCCATTCCTAGCTGATGTGGACAAACTCAAGCTTGATAAGATCAAAGAATGTTCAGAA
AAGGTAGAACTGATACATGGTAAGAAAGCTGGACTAGCTGCTGATAAGAAGGAATTCAAACCTCTGCCTG
GAAGGACTGCTGCTTCAGGGGCTGCAGGAGATAAGGACACAAAGGACATTTCTGCACCCAAACCAGGACC
TCTAAAAAAGGCACCTGCTGCTAAGGCTGGTGGGCCACCAAAAAAGGGGAAACCAGCTGCACCAGGAGGC
GCAGGGAATACTGGAACCAAGAACAAGAAAGGACTGGAGACTAAAGAAATAGTGGAGCCTGAGCTCTCGA
TAGAAGTATGTGAAGAAAAAGCTTCAGCTGTTCTTCCCCCTACCTGTATACAGCTTCTTGACAGCAGTAA
CTGGAAAGAAAGGCTGGCTTGTATGGAAGAGTTCCAGAAGGCTGTTGAGCTAATGGACCGAACTGAAATG
CCATGCCAGGCATTAGTGAGGATGCTAGCCAAGAAACCTGGATGGAAAGAAACTAATTTTCAGGTGATGC
AAATGAAGCTTCATATAGTTGCTTTGATTGCCCAGAAGGGAAATTTTTCCAAAACGTCAGCTCAGGTTGT
ATTAGATGGCCTTGTGGACAAGATTGGAGATGTGAAATGTGGGAACAATGCAAAAGAAGCTATGACAGCA
ATAGCCGAAGCCTGTATGTTACCATGGACTGCTGAACAGGTTGTGTCAATGGCTTTCTCACAAAAGAATC
CCAAAAATCAGTCAGAAACTCTGAATTGGCTATCAAATGCCATAAAAGAATTTGGTTTTTCTGGGTTGAA
TGTCAAAGCTTTCATTAGCAATGTGAAGACAGCTCTTGCTGCAACAAACCCAGCTGTGAGGACTGCTGCC
ATAACCCTGCTTGGCGTGATGTATCTGTATGTTGGTCCCTCTTTGCGAATGTTCTTTGAGGATGAGAAGC
CTGCCCTCCTATCCCAGATAGATGCAGAATTTGAGAAGATGCAGGGACAAAGTCCACCTGCTCCAACCAG
AGGAATTTCCAAGCATAGCACAAGTGGTACAGATGAAGGAGAAGATGGAGATGAACCAGATGACGGGAGC
AATGATGTCGTTGATCTTTTGCCGAGGACGGAGATCAGTGATAAAATCACTTCAGAGTTGGTATCTAAGA
TTGGTGATAAGAATTGGAAGATTAGGAAAGAAGGCCTAGATGAAGTGGCAGGTATTATTAATGACGCAAA
ATTTATCCAACCGAATATAGGTGAACTTCCAACTGCCTTGAAGGGTCGACTCAATGATTCAAATAAAATC
TTGGTACAGCAAACGCTGAATATCCTGCAACAACTGGCAGTAGCCATGGGCCCAAATATTAAGCAACATG
TAAAAAATTTAGGCATCCCTATCATCACAGTCCTTGGAGACAGCAAGAACAATGTTCGAGCTGCTGCCCT
AGCGACTGTGAATGCTTGGGCAGAACAGACTGGCATGAAGGAATGGCTGGAAGGAGAAGATCTTTCTGAA
GAGCTCAAAAAGGAAAATCCTTTCTTGAGGCAAGAGCTTCTGGGCTGGCTGGCTGAGAAACTACCTACTC
TTCGTTCCACCCCTACAGACCTTATCCTTTGTGTTCCTCATCTCTACTCCTGCCTAGAAGATCGAAATGG
AGATGTGCGAAAGAAGGCCCAAGATGCCTTGCCATTCTTCATGATGCATTTAGGATATGAAAAAATGGCC
AAGGCTACTGGGAAACTAAAGCCAACTTCTAAAGATCAGGTATTGGCCATGCTAGAGAAAGCCAAAGTTA
ACATGCCAGCCAAGCCTGCTCCACCCACTAAAGCAACTTCTAAACCAATGGGAGGGTCCGCTCCAGCCAA
ATTCCAGCCTGCATCAGCACCTGCTGAAGATTGTATTTCCAGCAGTACAGAACCCAAACCTGATCCAAAA
AAGGCCAAAGCTCCAGGATTATCCTCTAAAGCAAAGAGTGCACAAGGGAAGAAGATGCCAAGCAAAACCA
GCTTAAAGGAGGATGAAGACAAATCCGGGCCTATTTTTATTGTTGTTCCAAATGGAAAAGAGCAAAGGAT
GAAAGATGAAAAAGGATTGAAGGTGCTAAAGTGGAATTTTACTACCCCACGGGATGAATACATTGAGCAA
CTAAAGACTCAAATGTCTAGCTGTGTGGCTAAATGGTTACAAGATGAGATGTTTCACTCAGACTTTCAGC
ATCATAACAAAGCCCTTGCTGTTATGGTTGATCACTTGGAGAGTGAAAAAGAAGGAGTTATTGGTTGCCT
GGATCTTATCTTAAAGTGGCTTACCCTGAGGTTTTTTGACACCAATACAAGCGTCCTGATGAAAGCACTA
GAATATTTAAAATTGCTCTTCACCTTGCTAAGTGAAGAAGAATATCATCTTACTGAGAATGAAGCATCTT
CCTTCATCCCCTATCTTGTCGTCAAGGTTGGAGAACCAAAGGATGTCATTCGTAAAGATGTTCGTGCCAT
CCTGAACCGGATGTGCCTTGTCTACCCAGCTAGCAAGATGTTTCCCTTTATCATGGAAGGAACCAAATCC
AAAAACTCTAAGCAGAGAGCAGAGTGCCTGGAAGAGCTGGGATGTCTGGTTGAGTCCTATGGCATGAATG
TTTGCCAACCAACCCCAGGAAAAGCCTTAAAGGAAATAGCTGTTCACATAGGAGACCGTGACAATGCTGT
ACGCAATGCTGCACTCAACACCATTGTAACGGTGTACAATGTACATGGGGATCAGGTGTTCAAACTGATT
GGAAATCTTTCTGAAAAGGATATGAGCATGCTCGAGGAGAGGATTAAGCGGTCAGCAAAGAGACCCTCTG
CTGCACCAATAAAACAGGTGGAAGAGAAACCTCAGCGTGCACAGAACATAAGCTCCAATGCCAACATGTT
ACGCAAGGGACCAGCTGAGGACATGTCTTCCAAACTCAACCAAGCCCGAAGCATGAGTGGGCATCCTGAG
GCAGCCCAGATGGTCCGCCGAGAATTCCAGCTGGATCTAGATGAGATTGAGAATGACAATGGTACAGTCC
GATGTGAAATGCCAGAACTTGTTCAGCACAAACTGGATGACATTTTTGAGCCAGTCCTTATTCCTGAACC
CAAGATCCGGGCTGTTTCTCCACACTTCGATGACATGCACAGTAATACAGCATCCACAATCAATTTCATT
ATCTCCCAAGTAGCCAGTGGTGACATCAACACAAGTATCCAAGCTCTGACACAGATCGATGAGGTCCTGA
GACAGGAAGACAAAGCTGAAGCCATGTCCGGCCATATTGATCAGTTTCTGATAGCCACTTTTATGCAGCT
AAGACTCATCTACAACACACACATGGCAGATGAGAAATTGGAGAAGGACGAGATCATCAAGTTGTATAGC
TGTATCATTGGCAACATGATTTCGCTGTTTCAGATAGAGAGCCTTGCCCGGGAGGCCTCCACTGGAGTAC
TAAAAGACCTAATGCATGGCCTCATCACCTTAATGCTGGATTCTCGGATTGAAGATCTTGAGGAAGGACA
ACAGGTCATCCGCTCTGTGAACCTCTTGGTGGTGAAGGTTCTGGAGAAGTCAGACCAGACCAACATCCTG
AGTGCCCTACTTGTTTTGCTCCAAGACAGCCTGCTAGCAACAGCCAGTTCTCCCAAATTCTCAGAGCTTG
TTATGAAGTGTCTCTGGAGAATGGTTCGACTGTTGCCTGATACCATCAATAGCATTAACCTAGACAGAAT
TCTTCTGGATATCCACATTTTCATGAAGGTCTTCCCCAAAGAGAAACTGAAGCAATGCAAAAGTGAATTT
CCCATAAGGACCCTAAAGACCCTGCTACACACCTTATGCAAATTAAAAGGGCCCAAGATCCTGGACCACC
TAACGATGATCGACAACAAAAACGAGTCTGAGCTGGAGGCCCATCTCTGCCGGATGATGAAGCACAGTAT
GGACCAGACTGGGAGCAAGTCTGATAAGGAAACAGAAAAGGGAGCATCTCGAATAGATGAAAAATCATCA
AAGGCCAAAGTGAATGATTTCTTAGCTGAGATTTTTAAGAAGATTGGCTCTAAAGAAAACACTAAAGAGG
GACTAGCAGAGTTATATGAATATAAGAAGAAATACTCAGATGCTGACATTGAACCATTTCTGAAAAATTC
CTCACAGTTCTTCCAGAGCTATGTCGAAAGAGGCCTTCGGGTGATTGAGATGGAGAGGGAGGGCAAAGGT
CGTATTTCCACTTCAACAGGCATCTCCCCTCAGATGGAAGTCACATGTGTGCCCACGCCCACAAGCACAG
TGTCCTCCATAGGTAACACAAATGGGGAAGAAGTGGGGCCATCTGTCTACTTGGAAAGGCTAAAGATCCT
CCGACAGCGATGTGGTCTGGACAACACAAAGCAAGATGACCGACCTCCTTTGACCTCTTTGCTCTCCAAA
CCAGCAGTTCCTACTGTCGCCTCTTCCACAGACATGCTCCACAGCAAACTCTCTCAGCTCCGGGAGTCAC
GGGAGCAGCACCAGCATTCAGACCTGGATTCTAACCAGACTCACTCTTCAGGAACTGTGACCTCCTCCTC
CTCCACAGCTAACATAGACGACTTGAAAAAAAGACTGGAGAGAATAAAGAGCAGTCGCAAATCGGCCGCA
GTCGACCACCATCACCATCACCATTAAAAGCTTGGCACTGGCCGTCGTTTTACAACGTCGTGACTGGGAA
AACCCTGGCGTTACCCAACTTAATCGCCTTGCAGCACATCCCCCTTTCGCCAGCTGGCGTAATAGCGAAG
AGGCCCGCACCGATCGCCCTTCCCAACAGTTGCGCAGCCTGAATGGCGAATGGCAGCTTGGCTGTTTTGG
CGGATGAGATAAGATTTTCAGCCTGATACAGATTAAATCAGAACGCAGAAGCGGTCTGATAAAACAGAAT
TTGCCTGGCGGCAGTAGCGCGGTGGTCCCACCTGACCCCATGCCGAACTCAGAAGTGAAACGCCGTAGCG
CCGATGGTAGTGTGGGGTCTCCCCATGCGAGAGTAGGGAACTGCCAGGCATCAAATAAAACGAAAGGCTC
AGTCGAAAGACTGGGCCTTTCGTTTTATCTGTTGTTTGTCGGTGAACGCTCTCCTGAGTAGGACAAATCC
GCCGGGAGCGGATTTGAACGTTGCGAAGCAACGGCCCGGAGGGTGGCGGGCAGGACGCCCGCCATAAACT
GCCAGGCATCAAATTAAGCAGAAGGCCATCCTGACGGATGGCCTTTTTGCGTTTCTACAAACTCTTTTTG
TTTATTTTTCTAAATACATTCAAATATGTATCCGCTCATGAGACAATAACCCTGATAAATGCTTCAATAA
TATTGAAAAAGGAAGAGTATGAGTATTCAACATTTCCGTGTCGCCCTTATTCCCTTTTTTGCGGCATTTT
GCCTTCCTGTTTTTGCTCACCCAGAAACGCTGGTGAAAGTAAAAGATGCTGAAGATCAGTTGGGTGCACG
AGTGGGTTACATCGAACTGGATCTCAACAGCGGTAAGATCCTTGAGAGTTTTCGCCCCGAAGAACGTTCT
CCAATGATGAGCACTTTTAAAGTTCTGCTATGTGGCGCGGTATTATCCCGTGTTGACGCCGGGCAAGAGC
AACTCGGTCGCCGCATACACTATTCTCAGAATGACTTGGTTGAGTACTCACCAGTCACAGAAAAGCATCT
TACGGATGGCATGACAGTAAGAGAATTATGCAGTGCTGCCATAACCATGAGTGATAACACTGCGGCCAAC
TTACTTCTGACAACGATCGGAGGACCGAAGGAGCTAACCGCTTTTTTGCACAACATGGGGGATCATGTAA
CTCGCCTTGATCGTTGGGAACCGGAGCTGAATGAAGCCATACCAAACGACGAGCGTGACACCACGATGCC
TGTAGCAATGGCAACAACGTTGCGCAAACTATTAACTGGCGAACTACTTACTCTAGCTTCCCGGCAACAA
TTAATAGACTGGATGGAGGCGGATAAAGTTGCAGGACCACTTCTGCGCTCGGCCCTTCCGGCTGGCTGGT
TTATTGCTGATAAATCTGGAGCCGGTGAGCGTGGGTCTCGCGGTATCATTGCAGCACTGGGGCCAGATGG
TAAGCCCTCCCGTATCGTAGTTATCTACACGACGGGGAGTCAGGCAACTATGGATGAACGAAATAGACAG
ATCGCTGAGATAGGTGCCTCACTGATTAAGCATTGGTAACTGTCAGACCAAGTTTACTCATATATACTTT
AGATTGATT
[38 nt withheld, positions 10440-10477]
A
[37 nt withheld, positions 10479-10515]
ATTTTGTTAAAATTCGCGTTAAATTTTTGTTAAATCAGCTCATTTTTTAACCAATAGGCCGAAATCGGCA
AAATCCCTTATAAATCAAAAGAATAGACCGAGATAGGGT
[37 nt withheld, positions 10625-10661]
AAAGAACGTGGACTCCAACGTCAAAGG
[141 nt withheld, positions 10689-10829]
G
[125 nt withheld, positions 10831-10955]
AAAGGATCTAGGTGAAGATCCTTTTTGATAATCTCATGACCAAAATCCCTTAACGTGAGTTTTCGTTCCA
CTGAGCGTCAGACCCCGTAGAAAAGATCAAAGGATCTTCTTGAGATCCTTTTTTTCTGCGCGTAATCTGC
TGCTTGCAAACAAAAAAACCACCGCTACCAGCGGTGGTTTGTTTGCCGGATCAAGAGCTACCAACTCTTT
TTCCGAAGGTAACTGGCTTCAGCAGAGCGCAGATACCAAATACTGTCCTTCTAGTGTAGCCGTAGTTAGG
CCACCACTTCAAGAACTCTGTAGCACCGCCTACATACCTCGCTCTGCTAATCCTGTTACCAGTGGCTGCT
GCCAGTGGCGATAAGTCGTGTCTTACCGGGTTGGACTCAAGACGATAGTTACCGGATAAGGCGCAGCGGT
CGGGCTGAACGGGGGGTTCGTGCACACAGCCCAGCTTGGAGCGAACGACCTACACCGAACTGAGATACCT
ACAGCGTGAGCTATGAGAAAGCGCCACGCTTCCCGAAGGGAGAAAGGCGGACAGGTATCCGGTAAGCGGC
AGGGTCGGAACAGGAGAGCGCACGAGGGAGCTTCCAGGGGGAAACGCCTGGTATCTTTATAGTCCTGTCG
GGTTTCGCCACCTCTGACTTGAGCGTCGATTTTTGTGATGCTCGTCAGGGGGGCGGAGCCTATGGAAAAA
CGCCAGCAACGCGGCCTTTTTACGGTTCCTGGCCTTTTGCTGGCCTTTTGCTCACATGTTCTTTCCTGCG
TTATCCCCTGATTCTGTGGATAACCGTATTACCGCCTTTGAGTGAGCTGATACCGCTCGCCGCAGCCGAA
CGACCGAGCGCAGCGAGTCAGTGAGCGAGGAAGCGGAAGAGCGCCTGATGCGGTATTTTCTCCTTACGCA
TCTGTGCGGTATTTCACACCGCATATATGGTGCACTCTCAGTACAATCTGCTCTGATGCCGCATAGTTAA
GCCAGTATACACTCCGCTATCGCTACGTGACTGGGTCATGGCTGCGCCCCGACACCCGCCAACACCCGCT
GACGCGCCCTGACGGGCTTGTCTGCTCCCGGCATCCGCTTACAGACAAGCTGTGACCGTCTCCGGGAGCT
GCATGTGTCAGAGGTTTTCACCGTCATCACCGAAACGCGCGAGGCAGCTGCGGTAAAGCTCATCAGCGTG
GTCGTGCAGCGATTCACAGATGTCTGCCTGTTCATCCGCGTCCAGCTCGTTGAGTTTCTCCAGAAGCGTT
AATGTCTGGCTTCTGATAAAGCGGGCCATGTTAAGGGCGGTTTTTTCCTGTTTGGTCACTGATGCCTCCG
TGTAAGGGGGATTTCTGTTCATGGGGGTAATGATACCGATGAAACGAGAGAGGATGCTCACGATACGGGT
TACTGATGATGAACATGCCCGGTTACTGGAACGTTGTGAGGGTAAACAACTGGCGGTATGGATGCGGCGG
GACCAGAGAAAAATCACTCAGGGTCAATGCCAGCGCTTCGTTAATACAGATGTAGGTGTTCCACAGGGTA
GCCAGCAGCATCCTGCGATGCAGATCCGGAACATAATGGTGCAGGGCGCTGACTTCCGCGTTTCCAGACT
TTACGAAACACGGAAACCGAAGACCATTCATGTTGTTGCTCAGGTCGCAGACGTTTTGCAGCAGCAGTCG
CTTCACGTTCGCTCGCGTATCGGTGATTCATTCTGCTAACCAGTAAGGCAACCCCGCCAGCCTAGCCGGG
TCCTCAACGACAGGAGCACGATCATGCGCACCCGTGGCCAGGACCCAACGCTGCCCGAAATT
Features (pLannotate 1.2.2; 20 found; start..end, strand, type, name):
      3..80      +  promoter       lacIq promoter: lacI (mutant); In the lacIq allele, a single base change in the promoter boosts expression of the lacI gene about 10-fold.
     81..1163    +  CDS            lacI: lac repressor; lacI; The lac repressor binds to the lac operator to inhibit transcription in E. coli. This inhibition can be relieved by adding lactose or isopropyl-β-D-thiogalactopyranoside (IPTG).
   1176..1197    +  protein_bind   CAP binding site: CAP binding activates transcription in the presence of cAMP. E. coli catabolite activator protein
   1216..1233    +  promoter       tet promoter (fragment): E. coli promoter for tetracycline efflux protein gene
   1406..1434    +  promoter       tac promoter: strong E. coli promoter; hybrid between the trp and lac UV5 promoters
   1438..1460    +  protein_bind   lac operator (fragment): The lac repressor binds to the lac operator to inhibit transcription in E. coli. This inhibition can be relieved by adding lactose or isopropyl-β-D-thiogalactopyranoside (IPTG). lac repressor encoded by lacI
   1528..2628    +  CDS            MBP: maltose binding protein from E. coli; malE (mutated); This version of the gene does not encode a signal sequence, so MBP will remain in the cytosol.
   2716..8811    +  CDS            CKAP5: CKAP5_HUMAN - Also known as KIAA0097. Experimental evidence at protein level: Swiss-Prot protein existence level 1. Binds to the plus end of microtubules and regulates microtubule dynamics and microtubule organization. Acts as processive microtubule polymerase. Promotes cytoplasmic microtubule nucleation and elongation. Plays a major role in organizing spindle poles. In spindle formation protects kinetochore microtubules from depolymerization by KIF2C and has an essential role in centrosomal microtubule assembly independently of KIF2C activity. Contributes to centrosome integrity. Acts as comp
   8827..8844    +  CDS            6xHis: 6xHis affinity tag
   8856..9010    +  CDS            lacZα (fragment): LacZα fragment of β-galactosidase; lacZ fragment
   9103..9218    +  ncRNA          5S rRNA: Accession: RF00001 - 5S ribosomal RNA
   9222..9308    +  terminator     rrnB T1 terminator: Escherichia coli rrnB; transcription terminator T1 from the E. coli rrnB gene
   9400..9427    +  terminator     rrnB T2 terminator: transcription terminator T2 from the E. coli rrnB gene
   9447..9538    +  promoter       AmpR promoter: bla
   9539..10399   +  CDS            AmpR: β-lactamase; bla; confers resistance to ampicillin, carbenicillin, and related antibiotics
  10441..10954   -  rep_origin     M13 ori (sequence partly withheld): M13 bacteriophage origin of replication; arrow indicates direction of (+) strand synthesis
  11065..11653   +  rep_origin     ori: high-copy-number ColE1/pMB1/pBR322/pUC origin of replication
  11839..11981   -  misc_feature   bom: basis of mobility region from pBR322
  12083..12274   -  CDS            rop: Rop protein, which maintains plasmids at low copy number; rop
  12291..12671   +  CDS            YPB1_ECOLX: Protein predicted: Swiss-Prot protein existence level 4. From Escherichia coli.
