[The description below was written by a language model from this plasmid's Addgene catalogue record and pLannotate feature annotations shown in this document.]
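Description:
MBP-ch-TOG-His6 is a bacterial expression plasmid of about 12.8 kb for producing recombinant human ch-TOG (colonic hepatic tumour over-expressed gene, CKAP5) as a doubly tagged fusion protein in E. coli. It is built on the pMALPre-His backbone, a pMAL-type vector. The roughly 6.1 kb ch-TOG coding sequence, derived from a purchased cDNA clone, was inserted between BamHI and EagI sites, both of which remain intact. Propagation relies on a ColE1/pMB1-family origin accompanied by the pBR322 bom region and the rop gene, which moderates copy number. The catalogue entry itself lists copy number as unknown. Selection is by ampicillin through the β-lactamase gene, and an M13 phage origin is also present for single-stranded DNA production.

Expression is driven by the strong hybrid tac promoter followed by a lac operator. The plasmid carries its own lacI gene under the lacIq promoter, so the repressor is abundant, transcription is held off until IPTG is added, and expression is inducible. The open reading frame begins with maltose-binding protein lacking its signal sequence, so the fusion stays in the cytosol. It continues into CKAP5 and ends with a 6xHis tag. Downstream lie a residual lacZα fragment and the rrnB T1 and T2 terminators. MBP at the N-terminus can aid solubility of this very large protein and allows amylose affinity capture. The C-terminal His tag permits metal-affinity purification, and using both tags in sequence can enrich for full-length product. CKAP5 is a microtubule plus-end binding polymerase involved in spindle organisation, and the purified protein suits in vitro biochemical studies of that activity.
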