Addgene plasmid #69108: MBP-ch-TOG-His6
Purpose: For bacterial expression of recombinant human ch-TOG tagged with MBP and His.
Depositing lab: Stephen Royle. Depositing organization: University of Warwick. Publication: The mesh is a network of microtubule connectors that stabilizes individual kinetochore fibers of the mitotic spindle. Nixon FM, Gutierrez-Caballero C, Hood FE, Booth DG, Prior IA, Royle SJ. Elife. 2015 Jun 19;4. doi: 10.7554/eLife.07635. PubMed 26090906.
Backbone
  Vector backbone: pMALPre-His
  Backbone size w/o insert (bp): 6669
  Total vector size (bp): 12767
  Vector type: Bacterial Expression
Growth in bacteria
  Bacterial resistance: Ampicillin, 100 μg/mL
  Growth temperature: 37°C
  Growth strain: XL10 Gold
  Copy number: Unknown
Gene/Insert
  Gene/Insert name: Colonic Hepatic Tumour Over-expressed Gene (alt names: ch-TOG; CKAP5)
  Species: H. sapiens (human)
  Insert size (bp): 6098
  GenBank ID: NM_001008938
  Entrez Gene: CKAP5 (a.k.a. CHTOG, MSPS, TOG, TOGp, ch-TOG)
  Tag / fusion protein: MBP (N terminal on backbone); His6 (C terminal on backbone)
  Cloning method: Restriction Enzyme; 5′ cloning site BamHI (not destroyed); 3′ cloning site EagI (not destroyed)
  Sequencing primers: 5′ -; 3′ -
Resource information
  A portion of this plasmid was derived from a plasmid made by: ch-TOG cDNA purchased. IMAGE ID: 40072423 (Clone BC120869).
Terms and licenses: Academic/Nonprofit Terms; Industry Terms: Not Available to Industry
How to cite: MBP-ch-TOG-His6 was a gift from Stephen Royle (Addgene plasmid # 69108 ; http://n2t.net/addgene:69108 ; RRID:Addgene_69108)
