>Addgene plasmid #69108 | MBP-ch-TOG-His6 | addgene partial sequence | sequence record 124800 | M13-F20 5'-TGTAAAACGACGGCCAGT-3'
GCGACAGTAGGAACTGCTGGTTTGGAGAGCAAAGAGGTCAAAGGAGGTCGGTCATCTTGCTTTGTGTTGT
CCAGACCACATCGCTGTCGGAGGATCTTTAGCCTTTCCAAGTAGACAGATGGCCCCACTTCTTCCCCATT
TGTGTTACCTATGGAGGACACTGTGCTTGTGGGCGTGGGCACACATGTGACTTCCATCTGAGGGGAGATG
CCTGTTGAAGTGGAAATACGACCTTTGCCCTCCCTCTCCATCTCAATCACCCGAAGGCCTCTTTCGACAT
AGCTCTGGAAGAACTGTGAGGAATTTTTCAGAAATGGTTCAATGTCAGCATCTGAGTATTTCTTCTTATA
TTCATATAACTCTGCTAGTCCCTCTTTAGTGTTTTCTTTAGAGCCAATCTTCTTAAAAATCTCAGCTAAG
AAATC
