>Addgene plasmid #69108 | MBP-ch-TOG-His6 | addgene partial sequence | sequence record 126595 | pLIC-B4-F 5'-CGTCAGACTGTCGATGAAGCCC-3'
ACAACAACAATAACAATAACAACAACCTCGGGCTGGAAGTTCTGTTCCAGGGGCCCGAATTCGGGATCCT
AATGGGAGATGACAGTGAGTGGTTGAAACTGCCAGTTGATCAGAAATGTGAACACAAGCTGTGGAAAGCA
AGGTTAAGTGGGTATGAAGAGGCCCTGAAGATCTTCCAGAAAATAAAGGATGAAAAGAGCCCAGAGTGGT
CCAAATTTTTAGGATTGATCAAAAAATTTGTCACTGATTCCAATGCAGTGGTTCAATTGAAAGGATTAGA
AGCTGCACTTGTTTATGTTGAAAATGCCCATGTAGCAGGAAAAACCACAGGAGAAGTTGTGTCAGGTGTT
GTAAGTAAGGTGTTCAATCAACCTAAAGCTAAAGCCAAGGAGCTGGGCATAGAGATCTGTCTTATGTACA
TAGAGATTGAGAAAGGAGAGGCTGTTCAAGAAGAGCTCCTGAAAGGCTTGGACAATAAGAATCCCAAGAT
CATAGTGGCCTGTATAGAGACACTGAGGAAAGCCTTAAGTGAATTTGGTTCCAAAATCATCTTGCTTAAG
CCAATTATCAAAGTGTTGCCAAAACTCTTTGAGTCTCGAGAGAAGGCTGTTCGAGATGAAGCCAAACTAA
TTGCTGTGGAGATTTACAGATGGATTCGGGATGCTCTGAGACCCCCATTACAAAATATAAACTCTGTTCA
GTTGAAAGAACTAGAAGAAGAATGGGTCAAACTGCCAACAAGTGCTCCTAGACCTACTCGATTTCTTCGT
TCCCAACAAGAACTAGAAGCTAAATTGGAACAACAACAGTCTGCTGGTGGAGATGCTGAAGGAGGTGGTG
ATGATGGTGATGAGGTGCCACA
